>Addgene plasmid #184525 | p8321 pDONR ATG-YAP1 S127A-Stop | addgene full sequence | sequence record 363648 | Addgene NGS Result
CTTCTACAGCGCGGAGAATCTCGCTCTCTCCAGGGGAAGCCGAAGTTTCCAAAAGGTCGTTGATCAAAGC
TCGCCGCGTTGTTTCATCAAGCCTTACGGTCACCGTAACCAGCAAATCAATATCACTGTGTGGCTTCAGG
CCGCCATCCACTGCGGAGCCGTACAAATGTACGGCCAGCAACGTCGGTTCGAGATGGCGCTCGATGACGC
CAACTACCTCTGATAGTTGAGTCGATACTTCGGCGATCACCGCTTCCCTCATAATGTTTAACTTTGTTTT
AGGGCGACTGCCCTGCTGCGTAACATCGTTGCTGCTCCATAACATCAAACATCGACCCACGGCGTAACGC
GCTTGCTGCTTGGATGCCCGAGGCATAGACTGTACCCCAAAAAAACAGTCATAACAAGCCATGAAAACCG
CCACTGCGCCGTTACCACCGCTGCGTTCGGTCAAGGTTCTGGACCAGTTGCGTGAGCGCATACGCTACTT
GCATTACAGCTTACGAACCGAACAGGCTTATGTCCACTGGGTTCGTGCCTTCATCCGTTTCCACGGTGTG
CGTCACCCGGCAACCTTGGGTAGCAGCGAAGTCGAGGCATTTCTGTCCTGGCTGGTCTAGAGGAGGCATG
ATGATATATTTTTATCTTGTGCAATGTAACATCAGAGATTTTGAGACACGGGCCAGAGCTGCCAGGAAAC
AGCTATGACCATGTAATACGACTCACTATAGGGGATATCAGCTGGATGGCAAATAATGATTTTATTTTGA
CTGATAGTGACCTGTTCGTTGCAACAAATTGATAAGCAATGCTTTCTTATAATGCCAACTTTGTACAAGA
AAGTTGGGTTTATAACCATGTAAGAAAGCTTTCTTTATCTAGCTTGGTGGCAGCCAAAACAGACTCCATG
TCATTAAGGATGTCAGAACTCAAAGCTTCCTGCAGACTTGGCATCAGCTCCTCTCCTTCTATGTTCATTC
CATCTCCTTCCAGTGTTCCAAGGTCCACATTTGTCCCAGGAATGGCTTCAAGGTAGTCTGGGAAACGGTT
CTGCTGTGAGGGCAGGGTGCTTTGGTTGATAGTATCACCTGTATCCATCTCATCCACACTGTTCAGGAAG
TCATCTGGGGTTCGAGGGACACTGTAGCTGCTCATGCTTAGTCCACTGTCTGTACTCTCATCTCGAGAGT
GATAGGTGCCACTGTTAAGGAAAGGATCTGAGCTATTGGTCGTCATTGTTCTCAATTCCTGAGACATCCC
GGGAGAAGACACTGGATTTTGAGTCCCACCATCCTGCTCCAGTGTTGGTAACTGGCTACGCAGGGCTAAC
TCCTGCCGAAGCAGTTCTTGCTGTTTCAGCCGCAGCCTCTCCTTCTCCATCTGCAGTTGCTGCAGTCGCA
TCTGTTGCTGCTGGTTGGAGTTGCTGCCACCCATGACGCCTCCCTGTGGGCTCTGGGGAGCCAGGGGTGG
TGGCTGTTTCACTGGAGCACTCTGACTGATTCTCTGGTTCATGGCAAAACGAGGGTCAAGCCTTGGGTCT
AGCCAAGAGGTGGTCTTGTTCTTATGGTTTATATAGTAAATTTCTCCATCCTGAGTCATGGCTTGTTCCC
ATCCATCAGGAAGAGGACCTGAAGCCGAGTTCATCATATTCTGCTGCACTGGTGGACTGGTGGGGGCTGT
GACGTTCATCTGGGACAGCATGGCCTTCCTGGGGTCCTGCCATGTTGTTGTCTGATCGATGTGATTTAAG
AAGTATCTCTGACCAGAAGATGTCTTTGCCATCTCCCAACCTGCTGGCAGAGGTACATCATCAGGTATCT
CAAAAGAAGACTGTCGAAGATGCTGAGCTGTGGGTGTAGCTGCTGGGCCAGAGACTACTCCAGTGGGGGT
CAGTGTCCCAGGAGAAACAGCTCCCAACTGCAGAGAAGCTGGAGAGGCATGAGCTCGAACATGCTGTGGA
GTCAGGGCTCCTGCAGTGCCTGCATCAGTACTGGCCTGTCGGGAGTGGGATTTGGGCTCCGGCGGCTTGA
AGAAGGAGTCGGGCAGCTTCCGGAGCCTCATGGGCACGGTCTGGGGCACGTTGGCCGTCTTGGGGTTCAT
GACGGCGTTGAAGAGCGCCTCCAGGTCGGTCTCCGAGTCCCCGCGGACGTGCACGATCTGATGCCCGGCG
GGGGGTGCCTGCGGCGCCGCCTGGGTCGCCGCGGGTGCCGGTTGCCCGGGTCCGGACGGCGGGCCCTGCC
CCTGCGGGGGCTGCGAAGGCGGCTGCCCTTGGCCCTGGGGGGCCGGTTGAGGCGGCGGCTGCTGCCCGGG
ATCCATGCCAACTTTTTTGTACAAAGTTGGCATTATAAAAAAGCATTGCTCATCAATTTGTTGCAACGAA
CAGGTCACTATCAGTCAAAATAAAATCATTATTTGGGGCCCGAGCTTAAGACTGGCCGTCGTTTTACAAC
GTCGTGACTGGGAAAACATCCATGCTAGCGTTAACGCGAGAGTAGGGAACTGCCAGGCATCAAATAAAAC
GAAAGGCTCAGTCGGAAGACTGGGCCTTTCGTTTTATCTGTTGTTTGTCGGTGAACGCTCTCCTGAGTAG
GACAAATCCGCCGGGAGCGGATTTGAACGTTGTGAAGCAACGGCCCGGAGGGTGGCGGGCAGGACGCCCG
CCATAAACTGCCAGGCATCAAACTAAGCAGAAGGCCATCCTGACGGATGGCCTTTTTGCGTTTCTACAAA
CTCTTCCTGGCTAGCGGTACGCGTATTAATTGCGTTGCGCTCACTGCCCGCTTTCCAGTCGGGAAACCTG
TCGTGCCAGCTGCATTAATGAATCGGCCAACGCGCGGGGAGAGGCGGTTTGCGTATTGGGCGCTCTTCCG
CTTCCTCGCTCACTGACTCGCTGCGCTCGGTCGTTCGGCTGCGGCGAGCGGTATCAGCTCACTCAAAGGC
GGTAATACGGTTATCCACAGAATCAGGGGATAACGCAGGAAAGAACATGTGAGCAAAAGGCCAGCAAAAG
GCCAGGAACCGTAAAAAGGCCGCGTTGCTGGCGTTTTTCCATAGGCTCCGCCCCCCTGACGAGCATCACA
AAAATCGACGCTCAAGTCAGAGGTGGCGAAACCCGACAGGACTATAAAGATACCAGGCGTTTCCCCCTGG
AAGCTCCCTCGTGCGCTCTCCTGTTCCGACCCTGCCGCTTACCGGATACCTGTCCGCCTTTCTCCCTTCG
GGAAGCGTGGCGCTTTCTCATAGCTCACGCTGTAGGTATCTCAGTTCGGTGTAGGTCGTTCGCTCCAAGC
TGGGCTGTGTGCACGAACCCCCCGTTCAGCCCGACCGCTGCGCCTTATCCGGTAACTATCGTCTTGAGTC
CAACCCGGTAAGACACGACTTATCGCCACTGGCAGCAGCCACTGGTAACAGGATTAGCAGAGCGAGGTAT
GTAGGCGGTGCTACAGAGTTCTTGAAGTGGTGGCCTAACTACGGCTACACTAGAAGAACAGTATTTGGTA
TCTGCGCTCTGCTGAAGCCAGTTACCTTCGGAAAAAGAGTTGGTAGCTCTTGATCCGGCAAACAAACCAC
CGCTGGTAGCGGTGGTTTTTTTGTTTGCAAGCAGCAGATTACGCGCAGAAAAAAAGGATCTCAAGAAGAT
CCTTTGATCTTTTCTACGGGGTCTGACGCTCAGTGGAACGACGCGTAACTCACGTTAAGGGATTTTGGTC
ATGGGTGGCTCGAGGGTTATTTGCCGACTACCTTGGTGATCTCGCCTTTCACGTAGTGGACAAATTCTTC
CAACTGATCTGCGCGCGAGGCCAAGCGATCTTCTTCTTGTCCAAGATAAGCCTGTCTAGCTTCAAGTATG
ACGGGCTGATACTGGGCCGGCAGGCGCTCCATTGCCCAGTCGGCAGCGACATCCTTCGGCGCGATTTTGC
CGGTTACTGCGCTGTACCAAATGCGGGACAACGTAAGCACTACATTTCGCTCATCGCCAGCCCAGTCGGG
CGGCGAGTTCCATAGCGTTAAGGTTTCATTTAGCGCCTCAAATAGATCCTGTTCAGGAACCGGATCAAAG
AGTTCCTCCGCCGCTGGACCTACCAAGGCAACGCTATGTTCTCTTGCTTTTGTCAGCAAGATAGCCAGAT
CAATGTCGATCGTGGCTGGCTCGAAGATACCTGCAAGAATGTCATTGCGCTGCCATTCTCCAAATTGCAG
TTCGCGCTTAGCTGGATAACGCCACGGAATGATGTCGTCGTGCACAACAATGGTGA
Features (pLannotate 1.2.2; 12 found; start..end, strand, type, name):
    269..325     -  CDS            GmR (fragment): gentamycin acetyltransferase; aacC1; confers resistance to gentamycin
    501..524     -  promoter       Pc promoter (fragment): intI1 (promoter lies within the coding sequence); class 1 integron promoter
    714..732     +  promoter       T7 promoter: promoter for bacteriophage T7 RNA polymerase
    750..849     +  protein_bind   attL2: mutant version of attL; recombination site for the Gateway® LR reaction LR Clonase™
    853..2316    -  CDS            YAP1: YAP1_HUMAN - Also known as YAP65. Experimental evidence at protein level: Swiss-Prot protein existence level 1. [Isoform 3]: Activates the C-terminal fragment (CTF) of ERBB4 (isoform 3). From Homo sapiens (Human).
   2319..2414    -  protein_bind   attL3: mutant version of attL; recombination site for the Gateway® LR reaction LR Clonase™
   2431..2467    +  CDS            lacZα (fragment): LacZα fragment of β-galactosidase; lacZ fragment
   2514..2557    -  terminator     rrnB T1 terminator: Escherichia coli rrnB; transcription terminator T1 from the E. coli rrnB gene
   2689..2716    +  terminator     rrnB T2 terminator: transcription terminator T2 from the E. coli rrnB gene
   2771..2863    -  CDS            lacI (fragment): lac repressor; lacI; The lac repressor binds to the lac operator to inhibit transcription in E. coli. This inhibition can be relieved by adding lactose or isopropyl-β-D-thiogalactopyranoside (IPTG).
   3046..3634    -  rep_origin     ori: high-copy-number ColE1/pMB1/pBR322/pUC origin of replication
   3727..262     -  CDS            SmR (across the origin): aminoglycoside adenylyltransferase (Murphy, 1985); aadA; confers resistance to spectinomycin and streptomycin
