[The description below was written by a language model from this plasmid's Addgene catalogue record and pLannotate feature annotations shown in this document.]
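Description:
p8321 pDONR ATG-YAP1 S127A-Stop is a Gateway entry clone of about 4.3 kb, built in a pDONR backbone and intended as a source for subcloning a mutant human YAP1 open reading frame into destination vectors. It is a bacterial shuttle for the insert rather than an expression construct. It replicates in E. coli from a high-copy ColE1/pUC-type origin and is selected with spectinomycin through an aadA (SmR) aminoglycoside adenylyltransferase gene. The annotation also picks up short fragments of a gentamicin resistance gene, a class 1 integron Pc promoter, lacZα and lacI. These appear to be backbone remnants and are not complete functional units. rrnB T1 and T2 terminators lie next to the cloning region, where they typically insulate the insert from read-through transcription from the backbone.

The insert is human YAP1, recorded as isoform 3, carrying the S127A substitution. Serine 127 is widely known as a LATS kinase phosphorylation site whose modification promotes cytoplasmic retention of YAP1, so the alanine change is generally used as an activated, Hippo-insensitive form, although the record itself states only the mutation. As the name indicates, the coding sequence has its own ATG and stop codon, so it would be expressed untagged at the C-terminus after transfer. The ORF lies on the reverse strand between two attL sites, annotated as attL2 and attL3, which mediate LR Clonase recombination into a compatible destination vector. A T7 promoter sits just outside the attL2 site. No eukaryotic promoter is present, so expression depends on the destination vector chosen. The associated publication concerns YAP1 activation by human papillomavirus E7 in squamous epithelia.
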