Addgene plasmid #184525: p8321 pDONR ATG-YAP1 S127A-Stop
Purpose: Subcloning YAP1 S127A
Depositing lab: Elizabeth White. Depositing organization: University of Pennsylvania. Publication: YAP1 activation by human papillomavirus E7 promotes basal cell identity in squamous epithelia. Hatterschide J, Castagnino P, Kim HW, Sperry SM, Montone KT, Basu D, White EA. Elife. 2022 Feb 16;11. pii: 75466. doi: 10.7554/eLife.75466. PubMed 35170430.
Backbone
  Vector backbone: pDONR
  Vector type: Unspecified
Growth in bacteria
  Bacterial resistance: Spectinomycin, 50 μg/mL
  Growth temperature: 37°C
  Growth strain: DH5alpha
  Copy number: High Copy
Gene/Insert
  Gene/Insert name: YAP1 S127A (alt name: YAP1 isoform 3 S127A)
  Species: H. sapiens (human)
  Mutation: S127A
  Entrez Gene: YAP1 (a.k.a. COB1, YAP, YAP-1, YAP2, YAP65, YKI)
  Cloning method: Gateway Cloning
Terms and licenses: Academic/Nonprofit Terms; Industry Terms: Not Available to Industry
How to cite: p8321 pDONR ATG-YAP1 S127A-Stop was a gift from Elizabeth White (Addgene plasmid # 184525 ; http://n2t.net/addgene:184525 ; RRID:Addgene_184525)
